Addgene plasmid #97068: pcDNA3-CARMA2sh-E138A
Purpose: Expresses Psoriasis-Linked mutant CARD14/CARMA2 in mammalian cells
Depositing lab: Pasquale Vito. Depositing organization: Biogem SCARL, IRGS Instituto di ricerche genetiche Gaetano Salvatore. Publication: CARMA2sh and ULK2 control pathogen-associated molecular patterns recognition in human keratinocytes: psoriasis-linked CARMA2sh mutants escape ULK2 censorship. Scudiero I, Mazzone P, D'Andrea LE, Ferravante A, Zotti T, Telesio G, De Rubis G, Reale C, Pizzulo M, Muralitharan S, Vito P, Stilo R. Cell Death Dis. 2017 Feb 23;8(2):e2627. doi: 10.1038/cddis.2017.51. PubMed 28230860.
Backbone
  Vector backbone: pcDNA3
  Backbone size w/o insert (bp): 5400
  Total vector size (bp): 7620
  Vector type: Mammalian Expression
  Selectable markers: Neomycin (select with G418)
Growth in bacteria
  Bacterial resistance: Ampicillin, 100 μg/mL
  Growth temperature: 37°C
  Growth strain: DH5alpha
  Copy number: High Copy
Gene/Insert
  Gene/Insert name: CARD14 isoform 3 (alt name: CARMA2sh)
  Species: H. sapiens (human)
  Insert size (bp): 2220
  Mutation: changed Glutamic Acid 138 to Alanine
  GenBank ID: EU652409.1 NM_001257970.1
  Entrez Gene: CARD14 (a.k.a. BIMP2, CARMA2, PRP, PSORS2, PSS1)
  Promoter: CMV
  Tag / fusion protein: HA (N terminal on backbone)
  Cloning method: Restriction Enzyme; 5′ cloning site EcoRI (not destroyed); 3′ cloning site NotI (not destroyed)
  Sequencing primers: 5′ CMV-F; 3′ BGH-rev
Terms and licenses: Academic/Nonprofit Terms; Industry Terms: Not Available to Industry
How to cite: pcDNA3-CARMA2sh-E138A was a gift from Pasquale Vito (Addgene plasmid # 97068 ; http://n2t.net/addgene:97068 ; RRID:Addgene_97068)
