[The description below was written by a language model from this plasmid's Addgene catalogue record and pLannotate feature annotations shown in this document.]
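Description:
pcDNA3-CARMA2sh-E138A is a mammalian expression plasmid built on the pcDNA3 backbone that drives production of a psoriasis-linked mutant of human CARD14 (also called CARMA2). The insert, about 2.2 kb, encodes the short isoform 3 of the protein (CARMA2sh) carrying a glutamic acid to alanine substitution at residue 138, and was cloned between EcoRI and NotI sites that remain intact. Transcription comes from the human cytomegalovirus immediate-early enhancer and promoter and is terminated by the bovine growth hormone polyadenylation signal. A backbone-encoded HA epitope lies just upstream of the coding sequence, giving an N-terminally tagged protein that can be detected or immunoprecipitated with anti-HA antibodies. The annotation matches this region only as a short fragment of a 3xHA tag, consistent with a single HA copy. A T7 promoter between the CMV promoter and the tag would also allow in vitro transcription.

In bacteria the plasmid is maintained at high copy through a ColE1/pUC-type origin and selected with ampicillin via the β-lactamase gene; an f1 origin is also present. For mammalian cells, an SV40 early promoter drives the neomycin phosphotransferase gene followed by an SV40 polyadenylation signal, permitting G418 selection of stable transfectants. Other small annotated hits (an HIV-1 LTR fragment, ble, lacI and bom fragments, lac promoter/operator) appear to be backbone remnants rather than functional parts of the design. The sequenced record, at roughly 7.66 kb, agrees closely with the catalogued size of about 7.6 kb. According to the associated publication title, the construct was used to study how psoriasis-linked CARMA2sh mutants behave in human keratinocytes, particularly their escape from control by ULK2.
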