Features (pLannotate 1.2.2; 21 found; start..end, strand, type, name):
      1..380     +  enhancer       CMV enhancer: human cytomegalovirus immediate early enhancer
    381..584     +  promoter       CMV promoter: human cytomegalovirus (CMV) immediate early promoter
    580..613     +  LTR            5' LTR (truncated) (fragment): truncated 5' long terminal repeat (LTR) from HIV-1
    629..647     +  promoter       T7 promoter: promoter for bacteriophage T7 RNA polymerase
    692..718     +  CDS            3xHA (fragment): three tandem HA epitope tags
    749..2968    +  CDS            CARD14 (fragment): CAR14_HUMAN - Also known as CARMA2. Experimental evidence at protein level: Swiss-Prot protein existence level 1. [Isoform 3]: Not able to activate the inflammatory transcription factor NF-kappa-B and may function as a dominant negative regulator (PubMed:21302310, PubMed:26358359). From Homo sapiens (Human).
   3022..3246    +  polyA_signal   bGH poly(A) signal: bovine growth hormone polyadenylation signal
   3250..3271    +  promoter       SV40 promoter (fragment): SV40 enhancer and early promoter
   3292..3720    +  rep_origin     f1 ori (sequence partly withheld): f1 bacteriophage origin of replication; arrow indicates direction of (+) strand synthesis
   3734..4063    +  promoter       SV40 promoter: SV40 enhancer and early promoter
   4130..4921    +  CDS            neo: KKA2_KLEPN - Also known as kan, nptII. Experimental evidence at protein level: Swiss-Prot protein existence level 1. Resistance to kanamycin, neomycin, paromomycin, ribostamycin, butirosin and gentamicin B. From Klebsiella pneumoniae.
   4945..5103    +  CDS            ble (fragment): BLE_KLEPN - Experimental evidence at protein level: Swiss-Prot protein existence level 1. Binding protein with a strong affinity to the bleomycin family of antibiotics. Binds to CL990; an antimitotic-antibiotic compound. From Klebsiella pneumoniae.
   5098..5219    +  polyA_signal   SV40 poly(A) signal: SV40 polyadenylation signal
   5292..5308    -  protein_bind   lac operator: The lac repressor binds to the lac operator to inhibit transcription in E. coli. This inhibition can be relieved by adding lactose or isopropyl-β-D-thiogalactopyranoside (IPTG). lac repressor encoded by lacI
   5316..5346    -  promoter       lac promoter: promoter for the E. coli lac operon
   5361..5382    -  protein_bind   CAP binding site: CAP binding activates transcription in the presence of cAMP. E. coli catabolite activator protein
   5395..5487    -  CDS            lacI (fragment): lac repressor; lacI; The lac repressor binds to the lac operator to inhibit transcription in E. coli. This inhibition can be relieved by adding lactose or isopropyl-β-D-thiogalactopyranoside (IPTG).
   5670..6258    -  rep_origin     ori: high-copy-number ColE1/pMB1/pBR322/pUC origin of replication
   6429..7289    -  CDS            AmpR: β-lactamase; bla; confers resistance to ampicillin, carbenicillin, and related antibiotics
   7290..7394    -  promoter       AmpR promoter: bla
   7453..7505    -  misc_feature   bom (fragment): basis of mobility region from pBR322
>Addgene plasmid #97068 | pcDNA3-CARMA2sh-E138A | addgene full sequence | sequence record 190815 | Addgene NGS Result
GACATTGATTATTGACTAGTTATTAATAGTAATCAATTACGGGGTCATTAGTTCATAGCCCATATATGGA
GTTCCGCGTTACATAACTTACGGTAAATGGCCCGCCTGGCTGACCGCCCAACGACCCCCGCCCATTGACG
TCAATAATGACGTATGTTCCCATAGTAACGCCAATAGGGACTTTCCATTGACGTCAATGGGTGGAGTATT
TACGGTAAACTGCCCACTTGGCAGTACATCAAGTGTATCATATGCCAAGTACGCCCCCTATTGACGTCAA
TGACGGTAAATGGCCCGCCTGGCATTATGCCCAGTACATGACCTTATGGGACTTTCCTACTTGGCAGTAC
ATCTACGTATTAGTCATCGCTATTACCATGGTGATGCGGTTTTGGCAGTACATCAATGGGCGTGGATAGC
GGTTTGACTCACGGGGATTTCCAAGTCTCCACCCCATTGACGTCAATGGGAGTTTGTTTTGGCACCAAAA
TCAACGGGACTTTCCAAAATGTCGTAACAACTCCGCCCCATTGACGCAAATGGGCGGTAGGCGTGTACGG
TGGGAGGTCTATATAAGCAGAGCTCTCTGGCTAACTAGAGAACCCACTGCTTACTGGCTTATCGAAATTA
ATACGACTCACTATAGGGAGACCCAAGCTGGCTAGCGTTTAAACTTAAGCTTACCATGGGATACCCATAC
GATGTTCCAGATTACGCTGTGGTACCAGGATCCAGTGTGGTGGAATTCATGGGGGAACTGTGCCGCAGGG
ACTCCGCACTCACGGCACTGGACGAGGAGACACTGTGGGAGATGATGGAGAGCCACCGCCACAGGATCGT
ACGCTGCATCTGCCCCAGCCGCCTCACCCCCTACCTGCGCCAGGCCAAGGTGCTGTGCCAGCTGGACGAG
GAGGAGGTGCTGCACAGCCCCCGGCTCACCAACAGCGCCATGCGGGCCGGGCACTTGCTGGATTTGCTGA
AGACTCGAGGGAAGAACGGGGCCATCGCCTTCCTGGAGAGCCTGAAGTTCCACAACCCTGACGTCTACAC
CCTGGTCACCGGGCTGCAGCCTGATGTTGACTTCAGTAACTTTAGCGGTCTCATGGAGACATCCAAGCTG
ACCGAGTGCCTGGCTGGGGCCATCGGCAGCCTGCAGGAGGCGCTGAACCAGGAAAAGGGGCAGAAGGAGG
TGCTGCTGCGGCGGTGCCAGCAGCTGCAGGAGCACCTGGGCCTGGCCGAGACCCGTGCCGAGGGCCTGCA
CCAGCTGGAGGCTGACCACAGCCGCATGAAGCGTGAGGTTAGCGCACACTTCCATGAGGTGCTGAGGCTG
AAGGACGAGATGCTCAGCCTCTCGCTGCACTATAGCAATGCGCTGCAGGAAAAGGAGCTGGCCGCCTCAC
GCTGCCGCAGCCTGCAGGAGGAGCTGTATCTACTGAAGCAGGAGCTGCAGCGAGCCAACATGGTTTCCTC
CTGTGAGCTGGAATTGCAAGAGCAGTCCCTGAGGACAGCCAGCGACCAGGAGTCCGGGGATGAGGAGCTG
AACCGCCTGAAGGAGGAGAATGAGAAACTGCGCTCGCTGACTTTCAGCCTGGCGGAGAAGGACATTCTGG
AGCAGAGCCTGGACGAGGCGCGGGGGAGCCGACAGGAGCTGGTGGAGCGCATCCACTCGCTGCGGGAGCG
GGCCGTGGCTGCCGAGAGGCAGCGAGAGCAGTACTGGGAAGAGAAGGAACAGACCCTGCTGCAGTTCCAG
AAGAGTAAGATGGCCTGCCAACTCTACAGGGAGAAGGTGAATGCGCTGCAGGCCCAGGTGTGCGAGCTGC
AGAAGGAGCGAGACCAGGCGTACTCCGCGAGGGACAGTGCTCAGAGGGAGATTTCCCAGAGCCTGGTGGA
GAAGGACTCCCTCCGCAGGCAGGTGTTCGAGCTGACGGACCAGGTCTGCGAGCTGCGCACACAGCTTCGC
CAGCTGCAGGCAGAGCCTCCGGGTGTGCTCAAGCAGGAAGCCAGGACCAGGGAGCCCTGTCCACGGGAGA
AGCAGCGGCTGGTGCGGATGCATGCCATCTGCCCCAGAGACGACAGCGACTGCAGCCTCGTCAGCTCCAC
AGAGTCTCAGCTCTTGTCGGACCTGAGTGCCACGTCCAGCCGCGAGCTGGTGGACAGCTTCCGCTCCAGC
AGCCCCGCGCCCCCCAGCCAGCAGTCCCTGTACAAGCGGGTGGCCGAGGACTTCGGGGAAGAACCCTGGT
CTTTCAGCAGCTGCCTGGAGATCCCGGAGGGAGACCCGGGAGCCCTGCCGGGAGCTAAGGCAGGCGACCC
ACACCTGGATTATGAGCTCCTAGACACGGCAGACCTTCCGCAGCTGGAAAGCAGCCTGCAGCCAGTCTCC
CCTGGAAGGCTTGATGTCTCGGAGAGCGGCGTCCTCATGCGGCGGAGGCCAGCCCGCAGGATCCTGAGCC
AGGTCACCATGCTGGCGTTCCAGGGGGATGCATTGCTGGAGCAGATCAGCGTCATCGGCGGGAACCTCAC
GGGCATCTTCATCCACCGGGTCACCCCGGGCTCGGCGGCGGACCAGATGGCCTTGCGCCCGGGCACCCAG
ATTGTGATGGTTGATTACGAAGCCTCAGAGCCCTTGTTCAAGGCAGTCCTGGAGGACACGACCCTGGAGG
AGGCCGTGGGGCTTCTCAGGAGGGTGGACGGCTTCTGCTGCCTGTCTGTGAAGGTCAACACGGACGGTTA
TAAGAGGCTACTCCAGGACCTGGAGGCCAAAGTGGCGACCTCGGGGGACTCATTCTACATCCGGGTCAAC
CTGGCCATGGAGGGCAGGGCCAAAGGGGAGCTGCAGGTGCATTGCAACGAGGTCCTGCACGTCACCGACA
CCATGTTCCAGGGCTGCGGCTGCTGGCATGCCCACCGCGTGAACTCTTACACCATGAAGGATACTGCCGC
GCACGGCACCATCCCCAACTACTCCAGGTGAGCGGCCGCTCGAGTCTAGAGGGCCCGTTTAAACCCGCTG
ATCAGCCTCGACTGTGCCTTCTAGTTGCCAGCCATCTGTTGTTTGCCCCTCCCCCGTGCCTTCCTTGACC
CTGGAAGGTGCCACTCCCACTGTCCTTTCCTAATAAAATGAGGAAATTGCATCGCATTGTCTGAGTAGGT
GTCATTCTATTCTGGGGGGTGGGGTGGGGCAGGACAGCAAGGGGGAGGATTGGGAAGACAATAGCAGGCA
TGCTGGGGATGCGGTGGGCTCTATGGCTTCTGAGGCGGAAAGAACCAGCTGGGGCTCTAGGGGGTATCCC
C
[124 nt withheld, positions 3292-3415]
C
[91 nt withheld, positions 3417-3507]
A
[49 nt withheld, positions 3509-3557]
CCTTTGACGTTGGAGTCCACGTTCTTT
[37 nt withheld, positions 3585-3621]
ACCCTATCTCGGTCTATTCTTTTGATTTATAAGGGATTTTGCCGATTTCGGCCTATTGGTTAAAAAATGA
GCTGATTTAACAAAAATTTAACGCGAATTAATTCTGTGGAATGTGTGTCAGTTAGGGTGTGGAAAGTCCC
CAGGCTCCCCAGCAGGCAGAAGTATGCAAAGCATGCATCTCAATTAGTCAGCAACCAGGTGTGGAAAGTC
CCCAGGCTCCCCAGCAGGCAGAAGTATGCAAAGCATGCATCTCAATTAGTCAGCAACCATAGTCCCGCCC
CTAACTCCGCCCATCCCGCCCCTAACTCCGCCCAGTTCCGCCCATTCTCCGCCCCATGGCTGACTAATTT
TTTTTATTTATGCAGAGGCCGAGGCCGCCTCTGCCTCTGAGCTATTCCAGAAGTAGTGAGGAGGCTTTTT
TGGAGGCCTAGGCTTTTGCAAAAAGCTCCCGGGAGCTTGTATATCCATTTTCGGATCTGATCAAGAGACA
GGATGAGGATCGTTTCGCATGATTGAACAAGATGGATTGCACGCAGGTTCTCCGGCCGCTTGGGTGGAGA
GGCTATTCGGCTATGACTGGGCACAACAGACAATCGGCTGCTCTGATGCCGCCGTGTTCCGGCTGTCAGC
GCAGGGGCGCCCGGTTCTTTTTGTCAAGACCGACCTGTCCGGTGCCCTGAATGAACTGCAGGACGAGGCA
GCGCGGCTATCGTGGCTGGCCACGACGGGCGTTCCTTGCGCAGCTGTGCTCGACGTTGTCACTGAAGCGG
GAAGGGACTGGCTGCTATTGGGCGAAGTGCCGGGGCAGGATCTCCTGTCATCTCACCTTGCTCCTGCCGA
GAAAGTATCCATCATGGCTGATGCAATGCGGCGGCTGCATACGCTTGATCCGGCTACCTGCCCATTCGAC
CACCAAGCGAAACATCGCATCGAGCGAGCACGTACTCGGATGGAAGCCGGTCTTGTCGATCAGGATGATC
TGGACGAAGAGCATCAGGGGCTCGCGCCAGCCGAACTGTTCGCCAGGCTCAAGGCGCGCATGCCCGACGG
CGAGGATCTCGTCGTGACCCATGGCGATGCCTGCTTGCCGAATATCATGGTGGAAAATGGCCGCTTTTCT
GGATTCATCGACTGTGGCCGGCTGGGTGTGGCGGACCGCTATCAGGACATAGCGTTGGCTACCCGTGATA
TTGCTGAAGAGCTTGGCGGCGAATGGGCTGACCGCTTCCTCGTGCTTTACGGTATCGCCGCTCCCGATTC
GCAGCGCATCGCCTTCTATCGCCTTCTTGACGAGTTCTTCTGAGCGGGACTCTGGGGTTCGAAATGACCG
ACCAAGCGACGCCCAACCTGCCATCACGAGATTTCGATTCCACCGCCGCCTTCTATGAAAGGTTGGGCTT
CGGAATCGTTTTCCGGGACGCCGGCTGGATGATCCTCCAGCGCGGGGATCTCATGCTGGAGTTCTTCGCC
CACCCCAACTTGTTTATTGCAGCTTATAATGGTTACAAATAAAGCAATAGCATCACAAATTTCACAAATA
AAGCATTTTTTTCACTGCATTCTAGTTGTGGTTTGTCCAAACTCATCAATGTATCTTATCATGTCTGTAT
ACCGTCGACCTCTAGCTAGAGCTTGGCGTAATCATGGTCATAGCTGTTTCCTGTGTGAAATTGTTATCCG
CTCACAATTCCACACAACATACGAGCCGGAAGCATAAAGTGTAAAGCCTGGGGTGCCTAATGAGTGAGCT
AACTCACATTAATTGCGTTGCGCTCACTGCCCGCTTTCCAGTCGGGAAACCTGTCGTGCCAGCTGCATTA
ATGAATCGGCCAACGCGCGGGGAGAGGCGGTTTGCGTATTGGGCGCTCTTCCGCTTCCTCGCTCACTGAC
TCGCTGCGCTCGGTCGTTCGGCTGCGGCGAGCGGTATCAGCTCACTCAAAGGCGGTAATACGGTTATCCA
CAGAATCAGGGGATAACGCAGGAAAGAACATGTGAGCAAAAGGCCAGCAAAAGGCCAGGAACCGTAAAAA
GGCCGCGTTGCTGGCGTTTTTCCATAGGCTCCGCCCCCCTGACGAGCATCACAAAAATCGACGCTCAAGT
CAGAGGTGGCGAAACCCGACAGGACTATAAAGATACCAGGCGTTTCCCCCTGGAAGCTCCCTCGTGCGCT
CTCCTGTTCCGACCCTGCCGCTTACCGGATACCTGTCCGCCTTTCTCCCTTCGGGAAGCGTGGCGCTTTC
TCATAGCTCACGCTGTAGGTATCTCAGTTCGGTGTAGGTCGTTCGCTCCAAGCTGGGCTGTGTGCACGAA
CCCCCCGTTCAGCCCGACCGCTGCGCCTTATCCGGTAACTATCGTCTTGAGTCCAACCCGGTAAGACACG
ACTTATCGCCACTGGCAGCAGCCACTGGTAACAGGATTAGCAGAGCGAGGTATGTAGGCGGTGCTACAGA
GTTCTTGAAGTGGTGGCCTAACTACGGCTACACTAGAAGAACAGTATTTGGTATCTGCGCTCTGCTGAAG
CCAGTTACCTTCGGAAAAAGAGTTGGTAGCTCTTGATCCGGCAAACAAACCACCGCTGGTAGCGGTGGTT
TTTTTGTTTGCAAGCAGCAGATTACGCGCAGAAAAAAAGGATCTCAAGAAGATCCTTTGATCTTTTCTAC
GGGGTCTGACGCTCAGTGGAACGAAAACTCACGTTAAGGGATTTTGGTCATGAGATTATCAAAAAGGATC
TTCACCTAGATCCTTTTAAATTAAAAATGAAGTTTTAAATCAATCTAAAGTATATATGAGTAAACTTGGT
CTGACAGTTACCAATGCTTAATCAGTGAGGCACCTATCTCAGCGATCTGTCTATTTCGTTCATCCATAGT
TGCCTGACTCCCCGTCGTGTAGATAACTACGATACGGGAGGGCTTACCATCTGGCCCCAGTGCTGCAATG
ATACCGCGAGACCCACGCTCACCGGCTCCAGATTTATCAGCAATAAACCAGCCAGCCGGAAGGGCCGAGC
GCAGAAGTGGTCCTGCAACTTTATCCGCCTCCATCCAGTCTATTAATTGTTGCCGGGAAGCTAGAGTAAG
TAGTTCGCCAGTTAATAGTTTGCGCAACGTTGTTGCCATTGCTACAGGCATCGTGGTGTCACGCTCGTCG
TTTGGTATGGCTTCATTCAGCTCCGGTTCCCAACGATCAAGGCGAGTTACATGATCCCCCATGTTGTGCA
AAAAAGCGGTTAGCTCCTTCGGTCCTCCGATCGTTGTCAGAAGTAAGTTGGCCGCAGTGTTATCACTCAT
GGTTATGGCAGCACTGCATAATTCTCTTACTGTCATGCCATCCGTAAGATGCTTTTCTGTGACTGGTGAG
TACTCAACCAAGTCATTCTGAGAATAGTGTATGCGGCGACCGAGTTGCTCTTGCCCGGCGTCAATACGGG
ATAATACCGCGCCACATAGCAGAACTTTAAAAGTGCTCATCATTGGAAAACGTTCTTCGGGGCGAAAACT
CTCAAGGATCTTACCGCTGTTGAGATCCAGTTCGATGTAACCCACTCGTGCACCCAACTGATCTTCAGCA
TCTTTTACTTTCACCAGCGTTTCTGGGTGAGCAAAAACAGGAAGGCAAAATGCCGCAAAAAAGGGAATAA
GGGCGACACGGAAATGTTGAATACTCATACTCTTCCTTTTTCAATATTATTGAAGCATTTATCAGGGTTA
TTGTCTCATGAGCGGATACATATTTGAATGTATTTAGAAAAATAAACAAATAGGGGTTCCGCGCACATTT
CCCCGAAAAGTGCCACCTGACGTCGACGGATCGGGAGATCTCCCGATCCCCTATGGTGCACTCTCAGTAC
AATCTGCTCTGATGCCGCATAGTTAAGCCAGTATCTGCTCCCTGCTTGTGTGTTGGAGGTCGCTGAGTAG
TGCGCGAGCAAAATTTAAGCTACAACAAGGCAAGGCTTGACCGACAATTGCATGAAGAATCTGCTTAGGG
TTAGGCGTTTTGCGCTGCTTCGCGATGTACGGGCCAGATATACGCGTT
